Addgene plasmid #165097: pET19b-EcMscL-TEV-mEGFP
Purpose: Expresses EcMscLGFP as a fusion protein in E. coli BL21or using in vitro expression.
Depositing lab: Neha Kamat. Depositing organization: Northwestern University. Publication: Diblock copolymers enhance folding of a mechanosensitive membrane protein during cell-free expression. Jacobs ML, Boyd MA, Kamat NP. Proc Natl Acad Sci U S A. 2019 Feb 13. pii: 1814775116. doi: 10.1073/pnas.1814775116. PubMed 30760590.
Backbone
  Vector backbone: pET19b
  Backbone size w/o insert (bp): 5600
  Total vector size (bp): 6800
  Vector type: Bacterial Expression, Synthetic Biology
Growth in bacteria
  Bacterial resistance: Ampicillin, 100 μg/mL
  Growth temperature: 37°C
  Growth strain: DH5alpha
  Copy number: Unknown
Gene/Insert
  Gene/Insert name: E. Coli Mechanosensitive Channel of Large Conductance (alt names: MscLGFP; EcMscL-mEGFP)
  Species: E. coli
  Insert size (bp): 1236
  Entrez Gene: mscL (a.k.a. b3291, ECK3277, yhdC)
  Promoter: T7
  Tag / fusion protein: monomeric Enhanced Green Fluorescent Protein (C terminal on insert)
  Cloning method: Restriction Enzyme; 5′ cloning site NdeI (not destroyed); 3′ cloning site BamHI (not destroyed)
  Sequencing primers: 5′ T7 fwd; 3′ T7 terminator
Terms and licenses: Academic/Nonprofit Terms; Industry Terms: Not Available to Industry
How to cite: pET19b-EcMscL-TEV-mEGFP was a gift from Neha Kamat (Addgene plasmid # 165097 ; http://n2t.net/addgene:165097 ; RRID:Addgene_165097)
