[The description below was written by a language model from this plasmid's Addgene catalogue record and pLannotate feature annotations shown in this document.]
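Description:
pET19b-EcMscL-TEV-mEGFP is a bacterial expression plasmid of about 6.9 kb, built on the pET19b backbone. It produces the E. coli mechanosensitive channel of large conductance (MscL) fused to monomeric enhanced GFP. The plasmid is propagated in E. coli through a ColE1/pMB1-type origin. It retains the pBR322-derived bom region and the rop gene, which normally keeps copy number low, although the record lists copy number as unknown. Selection is by ampicillin, using the β-lactamase gene and its own promoter. The tetracycline-resistance fragments and tet promoter in the annotation are non-functional remnants of the pBR322 lineage.

The expression cassette is driven by a T7 promoter followed by a lac operator and the strong T7 gene 10 ribosome binding site. A lacI gene on the plasmid supplies repressor, so transcription in a host that provides T7 RNA polymerase, such as BL21-type strains, is held off until it is induced with IPTG. The insert was cloned between NdeI and BamHI. It encodes mscL, then a TEV protease recognition site, then mEGFP carrying the monomerizing A206K mutation, and the cassette ends at a T7 terminator. A short annotated match to a His-containing composite tag upstream of mscL probably reflects the N-terminal histidine tag of pET19b, but the catalogue fields list only the C-terminal mEGFP fusion. The TEV site should allow the fluorescent protein to be cleaved from the channel.

According to the record, the construct is used to express the MscL-GFP fusion in E. coli BL21 or in cell-free (in vitro) expression systems. The associated work used it to study how this membrane protein folds during cell-free synthesis in the presence of diblock copolymer membranes.
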