Features (pLannotate 1.2.2; 22 found; start..end, strand, type, name):
    104..208     +  promoter       AmpR promoter: bla
    209..1069    +  CDS            AmpR: β-lactamase; bla; confers resistance to ampicillin, carbenicillin, and related antibiotics
   1240..1828    +  rep_origin     ori: high-copy-number ColE1/pMB1/pBR322/pUC origin of replication
   2014..2153    -  misc_feature   bom: basis of mobility region from pBR322
   2255..2446    -  CDS            rop: Rop protein, which maintains plasmids at low copy number; rop
   2463..2843    +  CDS            YPB1_ECOLX: Protein predicted: Swiss-Prot protein existence level 4. From Escherichia coli.
   3085..3709    -  CDS            TcR (fragment): tetracycline efflux protein; tet; confers resistance to tetracycline
   3724..3745    -  protein_bind   CAP binding site: CAP binding activates transcription in the presence of cAMP. E. coli catabolite activator protein
   3758..4839    -  CDS            lacI: lac repressor; lacI; The lac repressor binds to the lac operator to inhibit transcription in E. coli. This inhibition can be relieved by adding lactose or isopropyl-β-D-thiogalactopyranoside (IPTG).
   4840..4917    -  promoter       lacI promoter: lacI
   4925..5204    -  CDS            TcR (fragment): tetracycline efflux protein; tet; confers resistance to tetracycline
   5226..5244    +  promoter       T7 promoter: promoter for bacteriophage T7 RNA polymerase
   5245..5269    +  protein_bind   lac operator: The lac repressor binds to the lac operator to inhibit transcription in E. coli. This inhibition can be relieved by adding lactose or isopropyl-β-D-thiogalactopyranoside (IPTG). lac repressor encoded by lacI
   5284..5306    +  RBS            RBS: efficient ribosome binding site from bacteriophage T7 gene 10 (Olins and Rangwala, 1989)
   5319..5336    +  CDS            capTEV™ (fragment): composite tag for in vivo biotinylation, TEV protease cleavage, and 6xHis tagging
   5382..5789    +  CDS            mscL: MSCL_ECOLI - Also known as yhdC. Experimental evidence at protein level: Swiss-Prot protein existence level 1. Mechanosensitive channel that opens in response to stretch forces in the membrane lipid bilayer. Forms a nonselective ion channel with a conductance of about 4 nanosiemens. Participates in the regulation of osmotic pressure changes within the cell. Opens at a pressure just below that which would cause cell disruption and death. The force required to trigger channel opening depends on the membrane lipids composition. From Escherichia coli (strain K12).
   5808..5828    +  CDS            TEV site: tobacco etch virus (TEV) protease recognition and cleavage site
   5829..6548    +  CDS            mEGFP: enhanced GFP with monomerizing A206K mutation (Zacharias et al., 2002) mammalian codon-optimized
   6556..6605    +  CDS            SET1 (fragment): solubility-enhancement tag derived from T7 phage gene 10B
   6613..6660    +  terminator     T7 terminator: transcription terminator for bacteriophage T7 RNA polymerase
   6683..6787    -  CDS            TcR (fragment): tetracycline efflux protein; tet; confers resistance to tetracycline
   6835..6863    -  promoter       tet promoter: E. coli promoter for tetracycline efflux protein gene
>Addgene plasmid #165097 | pET19b-EcMscL-TEV-mEGFP | addgene full sequence | sequence record 324525 | Addgene NGS Result
TTCTTGAAGACGAAAGGGCCTCGTGATACGCCTATTTTTATAGGTTAATGTCATGATAATAATGGTTTCT
TAGAGGTCAGGTGGCACTTTTCGGGGAAATGTGCGCGGAACCCCTATTTGTTTATTTTTCTAAATACATT
CAAATATGTATCCGCTCATGAGACAATAACCCTGATAAATGCTTCAATAATATTGAAAAAGGAAGAGTAT
GAGTATTCAACATTTCCGTGTCGCCCTTATTCCCTTTTTTGCGGCATTTTGCCTTCCTGTTTTTGCTCAC
CCAGAAACGCTGGTGAAAGTAAAAGATGCTGAAGATCAGTTGGGTGCACGAGTGGGTTACATCGAACTGG
ATCTCAACAGCGGTAAGATCCTTGAGAGTTTTCGCCCCGAAGAACGTTTTCCAATGATGAGCACTTTTAA
AGTTCTGCTATGTGGCGCGGTATTATCCCGTGTTGACGCCGGGCAAGAGCAACTCGGTCGCCGCATACAC
TATTCTCAGAATGACTTGGTTGAGTACTCACCAGTCACAGAAAAGCATCTTACGGATGGCATGACAGTAA
GAGAATTATGCAGTGCTGCCATAACCATGAGTGATAACACTGCGGCCAACTTACTTCTGACAACGATCGG
AGGACCGAAGGAGCTAACCGCTTTTTTGCACAACATGGGGGATCATGTAACTCGCCTTGATCGTTGGGAA
CCGGAGCTGAATGAAGCCATACCAAACGACGAGCGTGACACCACGATGCCTGCAGCAATGGCAACAACGT
TGCGCAAACTATTAACTGGCGAACTACTTACTCTAGCTTCCCGGCAACAATTAATAGACTGGATGGAGGC
GGATAAAGTTGCAGGACCACTTCTGCGCTCGGCCCTTCCGGCTGGCTGGTTTATTGCTGATAAATCTGGA
GCCGGTGAGCGTGGGTCTCGCGGTATCATTGCAGCACTGGGGCCAGATGGTAAGCCCTCCCGTATCGTAG
TTATCTACACGACGGGGAGTCAGGCAACTATGGATGAACGAAATAGACAGATCGCTGAGATAGGTGCCTC
ACTGATTAAGCATTGGTAACTGTCAGACCAAGTTTACTCATATATACTTTAGATTGATTTAAAACTTCAT
TTTTAATTTAAAAGGATCTAGGTGAAGATCCTTTTTGATAATCTCATGACCAAAATCCCTTAACGTGAGT
TTTCGTTCCACTGAGCGTCAGACCCCGTAGAAAAGATCAAAGGATCTTCTTGAGATCCTTTTTTTCTGCG
CGTAATCTGCTGCTTGCAAACAAAAAAACCACCGCTACCAGCGGTGGTTTGTTTGCCGGATCAAGAGCTA
CCAACTCTTTTTCCGAAGGTAACTGGCTTCAGCAGAGCGCAGATACCAAATACTGTCCTTCTAGTGTAGC
CGTAGTTAGGCCACCACTTCAAGAACTCTGTAGCACCGCCTACATACCTCGCTCTGCTAATCCTGTTACC
AGTGGCTGCTGCCAGTGGCGATAAGTCGTGTCTTACCGGGTTGGACTCAAGACGATAGTTACCGGATAAG
GCGCAGCGGTCGGGCTGAACGGGGGGTTCGTGCACACAGCCCAGCTTGGAGCGAACGACCTACACCGAAC
TGAGATACCTACAGCGTGAGCTATGAGAAAGCGCCACGCTTCCCGAAGGGAGAAAGGCGGACAGGTATCC
GGTAAGCGGCAGGGTCGGAACAGGAGAGCGCACGAGGGAGCTTCCAGGGGGAAACGCCTGGTATCTTTAT
AGTCCTGTCGGGTTTCGCCACCTCTGACTTGAGCGTCGATTTTTGTGATGCTCGTCAGGGGGGCGGAGCC
TATGGAAAAACGCCAGCAACGCGGCCTTTTTACGGTTCCTGGCCTTTTGCTGGCCTTTTGCTCACATGTT
CTTTCCTGCGTTATCCCCTGATTCTGTGGATAACCGTATTACCGCCTTTGAGTGAGCTGATACCGCTCGC
CGCAGCCGAACGACCGAGCGCAGCGAGTCAGTGAGCGAGGAAGCGGAAGAGCGCCTGATGCGGTATTTTC
TCCTTACGCATCTGTGCGGTATTTCACACCGCAATGGTGCACTCTCAGTACAATCTGCTCTGATGCCGCA
TAGTTAAGCCAGTATACACTCCGCTATCGCTACGTGACTGGGTCATGGCTGCGCCCCGACACCCGCCAAC
ACCCGCTGACGCGCCCTGACGGGCTTGTCTGCTCCCGGCATCCGCTTACAGACAAGCTGTGACCGTCTCC
GGGAGCTGCATGTGTCAGAGGTTTTCACCGTCATCACCGAAACGCGCGAGGCAGCTGCGGTAAAGCTCAT
CAGCGTGGTCGTGAAGCGATTCACAGATGTCTGCCTGTTCATCCGCGTCCAGCTCGTTGAGTTTCTCCAG
AAGCGTTAATGTCTGGCTTCTGATAAAGCGGGCCATGTTAAGGGCGGTTTTTTCCTGTTTGGTCACTGAT
GCCTCCGTGTAAGGGGGATTTCTGTTCATGGGGGTAATGATACCGATGAAACGAGAGAGGATGCTCACGA
TACGGGTTACTGATGATGAACATGCCCGGTTACTGGAACGTTGTGAGGGTAAACAACTGGCGGTATGGAT
GCGGCGGGACCAGAGAAAAATCACTCAGGGTCAATGCCAGCGCTTCGTTAATACAGATGTAGGTGTTCCA
CAGGGTAGCCAGCAGCATCCTGCGATGCAGATCCGGAACATAATGGTGCAGGGCGCTGACTTCCGCGTTT
CCAGACTTTACGAAACACGGAAACCGAAGACCATTCATGTTGTTGCTCAGGTCGCAGACGTTTTGCAGCA
GCAGTCGCTTCACGTTCGCTCGCGTATCGGTGATTCATTCTGCTAACCAGTAAGGCAACCCCGCCAGCCT
AGCCGGGTCCTCAACGACAGGAGCACGATCATGCGCACCCGTGGCCAGGACCCAACGCTGCCCGAGATGC
GCCGCGTGCGGCTGCTGGAGATGGCGGACGCGATGGATATGTTCTGCCAAGGGTTGGTTTGCGCATTCAC
AGTTCTCCGCAAGAATTGATTGGCTCCAATTCTTGGAGTGGTGAATCCGTTAGCGAGGTGCCGCCGGCTT
CCATTCAGGTCGAGGTGGCCCGGCTCCATGCACCGCGACGCAACGCGGGGAGGCAGACAAGGTATAGGGC
GGCGCCTACAATCCATGCCAACCCGTTCCATGTGCTCGCCGAGGCGGCATAAATCGCCGTGACGATCAGC
GGTCCAATGATCGAAGTTAGGCTGGTAAGAGCCGCGAGCGATCCTTGAAGCTGTCCCTGATGGTCGTCAT
CTACCTGCCTGGACAGCATGGCCTGCAACGCGGGCATCCCGATGCCGCCGGAAGCGAGAAGAATCATAAT
GGGGAAGGCCATCCAGCCTCGCGTCGCGAACGCCAGCAAGACGTAGCCCAGCGCGTCGGCCGCCATGCCG
GCGATAATGGCCTGCTTCTCGCCGAAACGTTTGGTGGCGGGACCAGTGACGAAGGCTTGAGCGAGGGCGT
GCAAGATTCCGAATACCGCAAGCGACAGGCCGATCATCGTCGCGCTCCAGCGAAAGCGGTCCTCGCCGAA
AATGACCCAGAGCGCTGCCGGCACCTGTCCTACGAGTTGCATGATAAAGAAGACAGTCATAAGTGCGGCG
ACGATAGTCATGCCCCGCGCCCACCGGAAGGAGCTGACTGGGTTGAAGGCTCTCAAGGGCATCGGTCGAG
ATCCCGGTGCCTAATGAGTGAGCTAACTTACATTAATTGCGTTGCGCTCACTGCCCGCTTTCCAGTCGGG
AAACTGTCGTGCCAGCTGCATTAATGAATCGGCCAACGCGCGGGGAGAGGCGGTTTGCGTATTGGGCGCC
AGGGTGGTTTTTCTTTTCACCAGTGAGACGGGCAACAGCTGATTGCCCTTCACCGCCTGGCCCTGAGAGA
GTTGCAGCAAGCGGTCCACGCTGGTTTGCCCCAGCAGGCGAAAATCCTGTTTGATGGTGGTTAACGGCGG
GATATAACATGAGCTGTCTTCGGTATCGTCGTATCCCACTACCGAGATATCCGCACCAACGCGCAGCCCG
GACTCGGTAATGGCGCGCATTGCGCCCAGCGCCATCTGATCGTTGGCAACCAGCATCGCAGTGGGAACGA
TGCCCTCATTCAGCATTTGCATGGTTTGTTGAAAACCGGACATGGCACTCCAGTCGCCTTCCCGTTCCGC
TATCGGCTGAATTTGATTGCGAGTGAGATATTTATGCCAGCCAGCCAGACGCAGACGCGCCGAGACAGAA
CTTAATGGGCCCGCTAACAGCGCGATTTGCTGGTGACCCAATGCGACCAGATGCTCCACGCCCAGTCGCG
TACCGTCTTCATGGGAGAAAATAATACTGTTGATGGGTGTCTGGTCAGAGACATCAAGAAATAACGCCGG
AACATTAGTGCAGGCAGCTTCCACAGCAATGGCATCCTGGTCATCCAGCGGATAGTTAATGATCAGCCCA
CTGACGCGTTGCGCGAGAAGATTGTGCACCGCCGCTTTACAGGCTTCGACGCCGCTTCGTTCTACCATCG
ACACCACCACGCTGGCACCCAGTTGATCGGCGCGAGATTTAATCGCCGCGACAATTTGCGACGGCGCGTG
CAGGGCCAGACTGGAGGTGGCAACGCCAATCAGCAACGACTGTTTGCCCGCCAGTTGTTGTGCCACGCGG
TTGGGAATGTAATTCAGCTCCGCCATCGCCGCTTCCACTTTTTCCCGCGTTTTCGCAGAAACGTGGCTGG
CCTGGTTCACCACGCGGGAAACGGTCTGATAAGAGACACCGGCATACTCTGCGACATCGTATAACGTTAC
TGGTTTCACATTCACCACCCTGAATTGACTCTCTTCCGGGCGCTATCATGCCATACCGCGAAAGGTTTTG
CGCCATTCGATGGTGTCCGGGATCTCGACGCTCTCCCTTATGCGACTCCTGCATTAGGAAGCAGCCCAGT
AGTAGGTTGAGGCCGTTGAGCACCGCCGCCGCAAGGAATGGTGCATGCAAGGAGATGGCGCCCAACAGTC
CCCCGGCCACGGGGCCTGCCACCATACCCACGCCGAAACAAGCGCTCATGAGCCCGAAGTGGCGAGCCCG
ATCTTCCCCATCGGTGATGTCGGCGATATAGGCGCCAGCAACCGCACCTGTGGCGCCGGTGATGCCGGCC
ACGATGCGTCCGGCGTAGAGGATCGAGATCTCGATCCCGCGAAATTAATACGACTCACTATAGGGGAATT
GTGAGCGGATAACAATTCCCCTCTAGAAATAATTTTGTTTAACTTTAAGAAGGAGATATACCATGGGCCA
TCATCATCATCATCATCATCATCATCACAGCAGCGGCCATATCGACGACGACGACAAGCATATGAGCATT
ATTAAAGAATTTCGCGAATTTGCGATGCGCGGGAACGTGGTGGATTTGGCGGTGGGTGTCATTATCGGTG
CGGCATTCGGGAAGATTGTCTCTTCACTGGTTGCCGATATCATCATGCCTCCTCTGGGCTTATTAATTGG
CGGGATCGATTTTAAACAGTTTGCTGTCACGCTACGCGATGCGCAGGGGGATATCCCTGCTGTTGTGATG
CATTACGGTGTCTTCATTCAAAACGTCTTTGATTTTCTGATTGTGGCCTTTGCCATCTTTATGGCGATTA
AGCTAATCAACAAACTGAATCGGAAAAAAGAAGAACCAGCAGCCGCACCTGCACCAACTAAAGAAGAAGT
ATTACTGACAGAAATTCGTGATTTGCTGAAAGAGCAGAATAACCGCTCTGGATCCGGCGGCGGCAGCGAA
AACCTGTATTTTCAGGGCATGGTGAGCAAGGGCGAGGAGCTGTTCACCGGGGTGGTGCCCATCCTGGTCG
AGCTGGACGGCGACGTAAACGGCCACAAGTTCAGCGTGTCCGGCGAGGGCGAGGGCGATGCCACCTACGG
CAAGCTGACCCTGAAGTTCATCTGCACCACCGGCAAGCTGCCCGTGCCCTGGCCCACCCTCGTGACCACC
CTGACCTACGGCGTGCAGTGCTTCAGCCGCTACCCCGACCACATGAAGCAGCACGACTTCTTCAAGTCCG
CCATGCCCGAAGGCTACGTCCAGGAGCGCACCATCTTCTTCAAGGACGACGGCAACTACAAGACCCGCGC
CGAGGTGAAGTTCGAGGGCGACACCCTGGTGAACCGCATCGAGCTGAAGGGCATCGACTTCAAGGAGGAC
GGCAACATCCTGGGGCACAAGCTGGAGTACAACTACAACAGCCACAACGTCTATATCATGGCCGACAAGC
AGAAGAACGGCATCAAGGTGAACTTCAAGATCCGCCACAACATCGAGGACGGCAGCGTGCAGCTCGCCGA
CCACTACCAGCAGAACACCCCCATCGGCGACGGCCCCGTGCTGCTGCCCGACAACCACTACCTGAGCACC
CAGTCCAAGCTGAGCAAAGACCCCAACGAGAAGCGCGATCACATGGTCCTGCTGGAGTTCGTGACCGCCG
CCGGGATCACTCTCGGCATGGACGAGCTGTACAAGTAAGGATCCGGCTGCTAACAAAGCCCGAAAGGAAG
CTGAGTTGGCTGCTGCCACCGCTGAGCAATAACTAGCATAACCCCTTGGGGCCTCTAAACGGGTCTTGAG
GGGTTTTTTGCTGAAAGGAGGAACTATATCCGGATATCCCGCAAGAGGCCCGGCAGTACCGGCATAACCA
AGCCTATGCCTACAGCATCCAGGGTGACGGTGCCGAGGATGACGATGAGCGCATTGTTAGATTTCATACA
CGGTGCCTGACTGCGTTAGCAATTTAACTGTGATAAACTACCGCATTAAAGCTTATCGATGATAAGCTGT
CAAACATGAGAA
